>Addgene plasmid #188452 | His-FLAG-Tev_ACTA1 (alpha-actin) | addgene full sequence | sequence record 373092 | Addgene NGS Result
TAGTTATTAATAGTAATCAATTACGGGGTCATTAGTTCATAGCCCATATATGGAGTTCCGCGTTACATAA
CTTACGGTAAATGGCCCGCCTGGCTGACCGCCCAACGACCCCCGCCCATTGACGTCAATAATGACGTATG
TTCCCATAGTAACGCCAATAGGGACTTTCCATTGACGTCAATGGGTGGAGTATTTACGGTAAACTGCCCA
CTTGGCAGTACATCAAGTGTATCATATGCCAAGTACGCCCCCTATTGACGTCAATGACGGTAAATGGCCC
GCCTGGCATTATGCCCAGTACATGACCTTATGGGACTTTCCTACTTGGCAGTACATCTACGTATTAGTCA
TCGCTATTACCATGGTGATGCGGTTTTGGCAGTACATCAATGGGCGTGGATAGCGGTTTGACTCACGGGG
ATTTCCAAGTCTCCACCCCATTGACGTCAATGGGAGTTTGTTTTGGCACCAAAATCAACGGGACTTTCCA
AAATGTCGTAACAACTCCGCCCCATTGACGCAAATGGGCGGTAGGCGTGTACGGTGGGAGGTCTATATAA
GCAGAGCTGGTTTAGTGAACCGTCAGATCCGCTAGCTCGCGAGTCGACGCCACCATGGCGCATCACCATC
ATCACCACAGTGGAGATTACAAGGATGACGATGACAAGACTAGTGAGAACCTGTATTTCCAG
[1125 nt withheld, positions 693-1817]
TAGGGATCCGGCTGCTAACAAAGCCCGAAAGGAAGCTGAGTTGGCTGCTGCCACCGCTGAGCAATAACTA
GCATAACCCCTTGGGGCCTCTAAACGGGTCTTGAGGGGTTTTTTGCTGAAAGGAGGAACTATATCCGGAG
GAGACAATACCGGAATCTAGATAATCAACCTCTGGATTACAAAATTTGTGAAAGATTGACTGGTATTCTT
AACTATGTTGCTCCTTTTACGCTATGTGGATACGCTGCTTTAATGCCTTTGTATCATGCTATTGCTTCCC
GTATGGCTTTCATTTTCTCCTCCTTGTATAAATCCTGGTTGCTGTCTCTTTATGAGGAGTTGTGGCCCGT
TGTCAGGCAACGTGGCGTGGTGTGCACTGTGTTTGCTGACGCAACCCCCACTGGTTGGGGCATTGCCACC
ACCTGTCAGCTCCTTTCCGGGACTTTCGCTTTCCCCCTCCCTATTGCCACGGCGGAACTCATCGCCGCCT
GCCTTGCCCGCTGCTGGACAGGGGCTCGGCTGTTGGGCACTGACAATTCCGTGGTGTTGTCGGGGAAATC
ATCGTCCTTTCCTTGGCTGCTCGCCTGTGTTGCCACCTGGATTCTGCGCGGGACGTCCTTCTGCTACGTC
CCTTCGGCCCTCAATCCAGCGGACCTTCCTTCCCGCGGCCTGCTGCCGGCTCTGCGGCCTCTTCCGCGTC
TTCGCCTTCGCCCTCAGACGAGTCGGATCTCCCTTTGGGCCGCCTCCCCGCATCAATTGTTGTTGTTAAC
TTGTTTATTGCAGCTTATAATGGTTACAAATAAAGCAATAGCATCACAAATTTCACAAATAAAGCATTTT
TTTCACTGCATTCTAGTTGTGGTTTGTCCAAACTCATCAATGTATCTTAACGCGTAAATTGTAAGCGTTA
ATATTTTGTTAAAATTCGCGTTAAATTTTTGTTAAATCAGCTCATTTTTTAACCAATAGGCCGAAATCGG
CAAAATCCCTTATAAATCAAAAGAATAGACCGAGATAGGGT
[37 nt withheld, positions 2839-2875]
AAAGAACGTGGACTCCAACGTCAAAGG
[49 nt withheld, positions 2903-2951]
T
[91 nt withheld, positions 2953-3043]
G
[124 nt withheld, positions 3045-3168]
CAGGTGGCACTTTTCGGGGAAATGTGCGCGGAACCCCTATTTGTTTATTTTTCTAAATACATTCAAATAT
GTATCCGCTCATGAGACAATAACCCTGATAAATGCTTCAATAATATTGAAAAAGGAAGAGTCCTGAGGCG
GAAAGAACCAGCTGTGGAATGTGTGTCAGTTAGGGTGTGGAAAGTCCCCAGGCTCCCCAGCAGGCAGAAG
TATGCAAAGCATGCATCTCAATTAGTCAGCAACCAGGTGTGGAAAGTCCCCAGGCTCCCCAGCAGGCAGA
AGTATGCAAAGCATGCATCTCAATTAGTCAGCAACCATAGTCCCGCCCCTAACTCCGCCCATCCCGCCCC
TAACTCCGCCCAGTTCCGCCCATTCTCCGCCCCATGGCTGACTAATTTTTTTTATTTATGCAGAGGCCGA
GGCCGCCTCGGCCTCTGAGCTATTCCAGAAGTAGTGAGGAGGCTTTTTTGGAGGCCTAGGCTTTTGCAAA
GATCGATCAAGAGACAGGATGAGGATCGTTTCGCATGATTGAACAAGATGGATTGCACGCAGGTTCTCCG
GCCGCTTGGGTGGAGAGGCTATTCGGCTATGACTGGGCACAACAGACAATCGGCTGCTCTGATGCCGCCG
TGTTCCGGCTGTCAGCGCAGGGGCGCCCGGTTCTTTTTGTCAAGACCGACCTGTCCGGTGCCCTGAATGA
ACTGCAAGACGAGGCAGCGCGGCTATCGTGGCTGGCCACGACGGGCGTTCCTTGCGCAGCTGTGCTCGAC
GTTGTCACTGAAGCGGGAAGGGACTGGCTGCTATTGGGCGAAGTGCCGGGGCAGGATCTCCTGTCATCTC
ACCTTGCTCCTGCCGAGAAAGTATCCATCATGGCTGATGCAATGCGGCGGCTGCATACGCTTGATCCGGC
TACCTGCCCATTCGACCACCAAGCGAAACATCGCATCGAGCGAGCACGTACTCGGATGGAAGCCGGTCTT
GTCGATCAGGATGATCTGGACGAGGAGCATCAGGGGCTCGCGCCAGCCGAACTGTTCGCCAGGCTCAAGG
CGAGCATGCCCGACGGCGAGGATCTCGTCGTGACCCATGGCGATGCCTGCTTGCCGAATATCATGGTGGA
AAATGGCCGCTTTTCTGGATTCATCGACTGTGGCCGGCTGGGTGTGGCGGACCGCTATCAGGACATAGCG
TTGGCTACCCGTGATATTGCTGAGGAGCTTGGCGGCGAATGGGCTGACCGCTTCCTCGTGCTTTACGGTA
TCGCCGCTCCCGATTCGCAGCGCATCGCCTTCTATCGCCTTCTTGACGAGTTCTTCTGAGCGGGACTCTG
GGGTTCGAAATGACCGACCAAGCGACGCCCAACCTGCCATCACGAGATTTCGATTCCACCGCCGCCTTCT
ATGAAAGGTTGGGCTTCGGAATCGTTTTCCGGGACGCCGGCTGGATGATCCTCCAGCGCGGGGATCTCAT
GCTGGAGTTCTTCGCCCACCCTAGGGGGAGGCTAACTGAAACACGGAAGGAGACAATACCGGAAGGAACC
CGCGCTATGACGGCAATAAAAAGACAGAATAAAACGCACGGTGTTGGGTCGTTTGTTCATAAACGCGGGG
TTCGGTCCCAGGGCTGGCACTCTGTCGATACCCCACCGAGACCCCATTGGGGCCAATACGCCCGCGTTTC
TTCCTTTTCCCCACCCCACCCCCCAAGTTCGGGTGAAGGCCCAGGGCTCGCAGCCAACGTCGGGGCGGCA
GGCCCTGCCATAGCCTCAGGTTACTCATATATACTTTAGATTGATTTAAAACTTCATTTTTAATTTAAAA
GGATCTAGGTGAAGATCCTTTTTGATAATCTCATGACCAAAATCCCTTAACGTGAGTTTTCGTTCCACTG
AGCGTCAGACCCCGTAGAAAAGATCAAAGGATCTTCTTGAGATCCTTTTTTTCTGCGCGTAATCTGCTGC
TTGCAAACAAAAAAACCACCGCTACCAGCGGTGGTTTGTTTGCCGGATCAAGAGCTACCAACTCTTTTTC
CGAAGGTAACTGGCTTCAGCAGAGCGCAGATACCAAATACTGTTCTTCTAGTGTAGCCGTAGTTAGGCCA
CCACTTCAAGAACTCTGTAGCACCGCCTACATACCTCGCTCTGCTAATCCTGTTACCAGTGGCTGCTGCC
AGTGGCGATAAGTCGTGTCTTACCGGGTTGGACTCAAGACGATAGTTACCGGATAAGGCGCAGCGGTCGG
GCTGAACGGGGGGTTCGTGCACACAGCCCAGCTTGGAGCGAACGACCTACACCGAACTGAGATACCTACA
GCGTGAGCTATGAGAAAGCGCCACGCTTCCCGAAGGGAGAAAGGCGGACAGGTATCCGGTAAGCGGCAGG
GTCGGAACAGGAGAGCGCACGAGGGAGCTTCCAGGGGGAAACGCCTGGTATCTTTATAGTCCTGTCGGGT
TTCGCCACCTCTGACTTGAGCGTCGATTTTTGTGATGCTCGTCAGGGGGGCGGAGCCTATGGAAAAACGC
CAGCAACGCGGCCTTTTTACGGTTCCTGGCCTTTTGCTGGCCTTTTGCTCACATGTTCTTTCCTGCGTTA
TCCCCTGATTCTGTGGATAACCGTATTACCGCCATGCAT
Features (pLannotate 1.2.2; 16 found; start..end, strand, type, name):
     61..364     +  enhancer       CMV enhancer: human cytomegalovirus immediate early enhancer
    365..568     +  promoter       CMV promoter: human cytomegalovirus (CMV) immediate early promoter
    645..668     +  CDS            FLAG: FLAG® epitope tag, followed by an enterokinase cleavage site
    693..1817    +  CDS            ACTA1 (sequence withheld): ACTS_BOVIN - Also known as ACTA. Experimental evidence at protein level: Swiss-Prot protein existence level 1. Actins are highly conserved proteins that are involved in various types of cell motility and are ubiquitously expressed in all eukaryotic cells. From Bos taurus (Bovine).
   1828..1877    +  CDS            SET1 (fragment): solubility-enhancement tag derived from T7 phage gene 10B
   1885..1932    +  terminator     T7 terminator: transcription terminator for bacteriophage T7 RNA polymerase
   1980..2568    +  misc_feature   WPRE: woodchuck hepatitis virus posttranscriptional regulatory element
   2585..2706    +  polyA_signal   SV40 poly(A) signal: SV40 polyadenylation signal
   2740..3168    -  rep_origin     f1 ori (sequence partly withheld): f1 bacteriophage origin of replication; arrow indicates direction of (+) strand synthesis
   3195..3299    +  promoter       AmpR promoter: bla
   3301..3658    +  promoter       SV40 promoter: SV40 enhancer and early promoter
   3693..4487    +  CDS            NeoR/KanR: aminoglycoside phosphotransferase from Tn5; aph(3')-II (or nptII); confers resistance to neomycin, kanamycin, and G418 (Geneticin®)
   4508..4660    +  CDS            ble (fragment): BLE_KLEPN - Experimental evidence at protein level: Swiss-Prot protein existence level 1. Binding protein with a strong affinity to the bleomycin family of antibiotics. Binds to CL990; an antimitotic-antibiotic compound. From Klebsiella pneumoniae.
   4719..4766    +  polyA_signal   HSV TK poly(A) signal: herpes simplex virus thymidine kinase polyadenylation signal (Cole and Stacy, 1985)
   4857..4873    -  polyA_signal   bGH poly(A) signal (fragment): bovine growth hormone polyadenylation signal
   5095..5683    +  rep_origin     ori: high-copy-number ColE1/pMB1/pBR322/pUC origin of replication
