[The description below was written by a language model from this plasmid's Addgene catalogue record and pLannotate feature annotations shown in this document.]
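Description:
His-FLAG-Tev_ACTA1 (alpha-actin) is a mammalian expression plasmid built on the pJCX4 backbone for producing wild-type human skeletal muscle alpha-actin (ACTA1) as a tagged, cleavable recombinant protein. It is maintained in E. coli at high copy through a ColE1/pUC-type origin and selected with kanamycin. The resistance gene is the Tn5 NeoR/KanR aminoglycoside phosphotransferase, placed behind tandem bacterial (AmpR/bla) and SV40 early promoters and followed by an HSV TK polyadenylation signal. This arrangement lets the same marker work in bacteria and, in principle, confer G418 resistance in mammalian cells. An f1 origin is also present, and the annotation picks up short ble and bGH poly(A) fragments that appear to be backbone remnants.

The expression cassette is driven by the CMV immediate-early enhancer and promoter. According to the catalogue entry, the 1,125 bp ACTA1 coding sequence, cloned between SpeI and BamHI, carries an N-terminal 6xHis tag, a FLAG epitope and a TEV protease site. The feature table annotates only the FLAG tag upstream of the actin ORF, and it labels the ORF by its match to the bovine protein, reflecting the extreme conservation of actin rather than a different species of origin. Downstream lie a short T7 gene 10-derived fragment and a T7 terminator, probably vestiges of the vector's cloning region, then a WPRE, which enhances transcript stability and expression, and an SV40 poly(A) signal.

The design supports affinity capture of actin expressed in mammalian cells via the His or FLAG tags, followed by TEV cleavage to remove them. This fits the depositors' stated aim of improving actin expression and purification.
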