Addgene plasmid #188452: His-FLAG-Tev_ACTA1 (alpha-actin)
Purpose: Express in mammalian cells human alpha-actin (ACTA1) with N-terminal 6xHis tag, FLAG tag, and TEV protease site.
Depositing lab: Roberto Dominguez. Depositing organization: University of Pennsylvania. Publication: A solution to the long-standing problem of actin expression and purification. Ceron RH, Carman PJ, Rebowski G, Boczkowska M, Heuckeroth RO, Dominguez R. Proc Natl Acad Sci U S A. 2022 Oct 11;119(41):e2209150119. doi: 10.1073/pnas.2209150119. Epub 2022 Oct 5. PubMed 36197995.
Backbone
  Vector backbone: pJCX4
  Backbone size w/o insert (bp): 4672
  Vector type: Mammalian Expression
Growth in bacteria
  Bacterial resistance: Kanamycin, 50 μg/mL
  Growth temperature: 37°C
  Growth strain: DH5alpha
  Copy number: High Copy
Gene/Insert
  Gene/Insert name: ACTA1 (alt name: alpha skeletal actin)
  Species: H. sapiens (human)
  Insert size (bp): 1125
  Mutation: WT
  Entrez Gene: ACTA1 (a.k.a. ACTA, ASMA, CFTD, CFTD1, CFTDM, CMYO2A, CMYO2B, CMYO2C, CMYP2A, CMYP2B, CMYP2C, MPFD, NEM1, NEM2, NEM3, SHPM)
  Promoter: CMV
  Tag / fusion protein: 6xHis-FLAG (N terminal on insert)
  Cloning method: Restriction Enzyme; 5′ cloning site SpeI (not destroyed); 3′ cloning site BamHI (not destroyed)
  Sequencing primers: 5′ CMV_for; 3′ WPRE_rev
Terms and licenses: Academic/Nonprofit Terms; Industry Terms: Not Available to Industry
How to cite: His-FLAG-Tev_ACTA1 (alpha-actin) was a gift from Roberto Dominguez (Addgene plasmid # 188452 ; http://n2t.net/addgene:188452 ; RRID:Addgene_188452)
